Addgene plasmid #46911: pHR-SFFV-dCas9-BFP-KRAB
Purpose: Human expression vector containing SFFV promoter, dCas9 that is fused to 2x NLS, tagBFP and a KRAB domain
Depositing lab: Stanley Qi & Jonathan Weissman. Depositing organization: University of California, San Francisco (UCSF). Publication: CRISPR-Mediated Modular RNA-Guided Regulation of Transcription in Eukaryotes. Gilbert LA, Larson MH, Morsut L, Liu Z, Brar GA, Torres SE, Stern-Ginossar N, Brandman O, Whitehead EH, Doudna JA, Lim WA, Weissman JS, Qi LS. Cell. 2013 Jul 9. pii: S0092-8674(13)00826-X. doi: 10.1016/j.cell.2013.06.044. PubMed 23849981.
Backbone
  Vector backbone: pHR
  Backbone manufacturer: Addgene
  Backbone size w/o insert (bp): 9000
  Total vector size (bp): 14167
  Vector type: Mammalian Expression, Lentiviral, CRISPR
Growth in bacteria
  Bacterial resistance: Ampicillin, 100 μg/mL
  Growth temperature: 37°C
  Growth strain: Stbl3
  Copy number: High Copy
Gene/Insert
  Gene/Insert name: dCas9-BFP-KRAB fusion
  Species: H. sapiens (human)
  Insert size (bp): 5172
  Promoter: SFFV
  Tag / fusion protein: HA (C terminal on insert); 2xNLS (C terminal on insert); BFP (C terminal on insert); KRAB domain (C terminal on insert)
  Cloning method: Ligation Independent Cloning
  Sequencing primers: 5′ gcttcccgagctctataaaagag; 3′ CCAGAGGTTGATTATCGATAAGC
Resource information
  A portion of this plasmid was derived from a plasmid made by: The Cas9 gene was a gift from Martin Jinek and Jennifer Doudna
Terms and licenses: Academic/Nonprofit Terms; Industry Terms: Not Available to Industry
Depositor comments: This plasmid was used in the experiments requiring stable expression of KRAB-dCas9 fusion protein from Gilbert et al., 2014 "Genome-Scale CRISPR-Mediated Control of Gene Repression and Activation." Cell 159(3):647-61 PubMed ID: 25307932
How to cite: pHR-SFFV-dCas9-BFP-KRAB was a gift from Stanley Qi & Jonathan Weissman (Addgene plasmid # 46911 ; http://n2t.net/addgene:46911 ; RRID:Addgene_46911)
