[The description below was written by a language model from this plasmid's Addgene catalogue record, the feature table of its GenBank file and pLannotate feature annotations shown in this document.]
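Description:
pHR-SFFV-dCas9-BFP-KRAB is a 14.2 kb lentiviral transfer plasmid on the pHR backbone, built to deliver a CRISPR interference (CRISPRi) effector stably into mammalian cells. It is propagated in E. coli through a high-copy ColE1/pUC-type origin with ampicillin selection (AmpR). The viral portion carries a truncated HIV-1 5' LTR, the Ψ packaging signal with an adjoining gag fragment, the Rev response element, the cPPT/CTS, and a self-inactivating ΔU3 3' LTR. Together these allow the genomic RNA to be exported, packaged, reverse-transcribed and integrated once helper functions are supplied in trans, while leaving the integrated provirus without LTR promoter activity. Outside the LTRs the backbone retains legacy remnants, including an SV40 promoter with gpt fragments, the SV40 small t intron and poly(A) signal, and pieces of TcR, rop and lacI. No mammalian drug-selection cassette is annotated within the proviral region.

The payload is one open reading frame driven by the internal spleen focus-forming virus (SFFV) promoter and followed by a WPRE, which enhances transcript expression. It encodes Streptococcus pyogenes Cas9, described in the record as the catalytically dead dCas9 although the automated annotation labels it simply as Cas9. This is fused at its C terminus to an HA epitope, two SV40 nuclear localization signals, TagBFP and the KRAB repression domain of human ZNF10. The HA tag and the two NLS copies are annotated only in a separate 715 bp partial record. The two full-length feature tables describe the same plasmid in opposite orientations. When a guide RNA is supplied separately, the fusion binds target DNA without cutting it and KRAB silences transcription there. The blue fluorescence allows expressing cells to be identified or sorted. The depositors note its use where stable expression of the dCas9-KRAB fusion was required, including genome-scale repression screens.
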