Features (pLannotate 1.2.2; 35 found; start..end, strand, type, name):
    275..331     -  CDS            lacI (fragment): lac repressor; lacI; The lac repressor binds to the lac operator to inhibit transcription in E. coli. This inhibition can be relieved by adding lactose or isopropyl-β-D-thiogalactopyranoside (IPTG).
    514..1102    -  rep_origin     ori: high-copy-number ColE1/pMB1/pBR322/pUC origin of replication
   1273..2133    -  CDS            AmpR: β-lactamase; bla; confers resistance to ampicillin, carbenicillin, and related antibiotics
   2134..2238    -  promoter       AmpR promoter: bla
   2333..2368    +  CDS            rop (fragment): Rop protein, which maintains plasmids at low copy number; rop
   2470..2518    +  misc_feature   bom (fragment): basis of mobility region from pBR322
   2519..2798    -  CDS            TcR (fragment): tetracycline efflux protein; tet; confers resistance to tetracycline
   3026..3044    +  promoter       SP6 promoter: promoter for bacteriophage SP6 RNA polymerase
   3069..3302    -  LTR            3' LTR (ΔU3): self-inactivating 3' long terminal repeat (LTR) from HIV-1
   3304..3372    -  CDS            nef (fragment): NEF_HV1Z2 - Experimental evidence at protein level: Swiss-Prot protein existence level 1. Extracellular Nef protein targets CD4(+) T-lymphocytes for apoptosis by interacting with CXCR4 surface receptors. From Human immunodeficiency virus type 1 group M subtype D (isolate Z2/CDC-Z34) (HIV-1).
   3389..3411    -  misc_feature   MCS (fragment): pBluescript multiple cloning site
   3412..4000    -  misc_feature   WPRE: woodchuck hepatitis virus posttranscriptional regulatory element
   4000..4018    -  misc_feature   MCS (fragment): pBluescript multiple cloning site
   4019..4049    -  misc_feature   MCS (fragment): pUC18/19 multiple cloning site
   4064..4249    -  CDS            KRAB: Krüppel-associated box (KRAB) transcriptional repression domain from the human zinc finger protein ZNF10 (Margolin et al., 1994)
   4295..4990    -  CDS            TagBFP: TagBFP is a basic (constitutively fluorescent) blue fluorescent protein published in 2008, derived from Entacmaea quadricolor. It is reported to be a very rapidly-maturing monomer with very low acid sensitivity.
   5126..9229    -  CDS            Cas9: Cas9 (Csn1) endonuclease from the Streptococcus pyogenes Type II CRISPR/Cas system generates RNA-guided double strand breaks in DNA
   9304..9711    -  promoter       SFFV promoter: spleen focus-forming virus long terminal repeat (LTR) promoter
   9795..9827    +  misc_feature   MCS (fragment): pBluescript multiple cloning site
   9864..9981    -  misc_feature   cPPT/CTS: central polypurine tract and central termination sequence of HIV-1
  10018..10118   -  CDS            Rev (fragment): human immunodeficiency virus 1 (HIV-1) Rev protein; rev; enhances nuclear export of unspliced and incompletely spliced viral mRNAs
  10495..10728   -  misc_feature   RRE: The Rev response element (RRE) of HIV-1 allows for Rev-dependent mRNA export from the nucleus to the cytoplasm.
  10903..11241   -  CDS            HIV-1 gag (fragment): gag protein from human immunodeficiency virus 1; gag
  11225..11350   -  misc_feature   HIV-1 Ψ: packaging signal of human immunodeficiency virus type 1
  11397..11654   -  LTR            5' LTR (truncated): truncated 5' long terminal repeat (LTR) from HIV-1
  11702..12031   -  CDS            nef (fragment): NEF_HV1BR - Experimental evidence at protein level: Swiss-Prot protein existence level 1. Extracellular Nef protein targets CD4(+) T-lymphocytes for apoptosis by interacting with CXCR4 surface receptors (PubMed:14990729). From Human immunodeficiency virus type 1 group M subtype B (isolate BRU/LAI) (HIV-1).
  12198..12332   -  polyA_signal   SV40 poly(A) signal: SV40 polyadenylation signal
  12355..12438   -  CDS            large T antigen (fragment): large T antigen from SV40 (simian virus 40)
  12757..12777   -  CDS            SV40 NLS: nuclear localization signal of SV40 (simian virus 40) large T antigen
  12907..12972   -  intron         small t intron: SV40 (simian virus 40) small t antigen intron
  12974..13048   -  CDS            small t antigen (fragment): SV40 (simian virus 40) small t antigen
  13052..13357   -  CDS            frsA (fragment): FRSA_ECOLI - Also known as yafA. Experimental evidence at protein level: Swiss-Prot protein existence level 1. Catalyzes the hydrolysis of esters (PubMed:15808744). Displays esterase activity toward pNP-butyrate (PubMed:15808744). May stimulate mixed-acid fermentation by acting as a fermentation/respiration switch that down-regulates respiration and up- regulates fermentation rates (PubMed:15169777). From Escherichia coli (strain K12).
  13452..13787   -  CDS            gpt (fragment): XGPT_ECOLI - Also known as gpp, gxu. Experimental evidence at protein level: Swiss-Prot protein existence level 1. Purine salvage pathway enzyme that catalyzes the transfer of the ribosyl-5-phosphate group from 5-phospho-alpha-D-ribose 1- diphosphate (PRPP) to the N9 position of the 6-oxopurines guanine and xanthine to form the corresponding ribonucleotides GMP (guanosine 5'- monophosphate) and XMP (xanthosine 5'-monophosphate), with the release of PPi. To a lesser extent, also acts on hypoxanthine (PubMed:9100006, PubMed:3886014). Does not ribophosphorylate adenine (PubMed:3886014). From Esch
  13787..13906   -  CDS            gpt (fragment): XGPT_ECOLI - Also known as gpp, gxu. Experimental evidence at protein level: Swiss-Prot protein existence level 1. Purine salvage pathway enzyme that catalyzes the transfer of the ribosyl-5-phosphate group from 5-phospho-alpha-D-ribose 1- diphosphate (PRPP) to the N9 position of the 6-oxopurines guanine and xanthine to form the corresponding ribonucleotides GMP (guanosine 5'- monophosphate) and XMP (xanthosine 5'-monophosphate), with the release of PPi. To a lesser extent, also acts on hypoxanthine (PubMed:9100006, PubMed:3886014). Does not ribophosphorylate adenine (PubMed:3886014). From Esch
  14106..268     -  promoter       SV40 promoter (across the origin): SV40 enhancer and early promoter
>Addgene plasmid #46911 | pHR-SFFV-dCas9-BFP-KRAB | addgene full sequence | sequence record 449615 | Addgene NGS Result
AGGCGGCCTCGGCCTCTGCATAAATAAAAAAAATTAGTCAGCCATGGGGCGGAGAATGGGCGGAACTGGG
CGGAGTTAGGGGCGGGATGGGCGGAGTTAGGGGCGGGACTATGGTTGCTGACTAATTGAGATGCATGCTT
TGCATACTTCTGCCTGCTGGGGAGCCTGGGGACTTTCCACACCTGGTTGCTGACTAATTGAGATGCATGC
TTTGCATACTTCTGCCTGCTGGGGAGCCTGGGGACTTTCCACACCCTAACTGACACACATTCCACAGCTG
CATTAATGAATCGGCCAACGCGCGGGGAGAGGCGGTTTGCGTATTGGGCGCTCTTCCGCTTCCTCGCTCA
CTGACTCGCTGCGCTCGGTCGTTCGGCTGCGGCGAGCGGTATCAGCTCACTCAAAGGCGGTAATACGGTT
ATCCACAGAATCAGGGGATAACGCAGGAAAGAACATGTGAGCAAAAGGCCAGCAAAAGGCCAGGAACCGT
AAAAAGGCCGCGTTGCTGGCGTTTTTCCATAGGCTCCGCCCCCCTGACGAGCATCACAAAAATCGACGCT
CAAGTCAGAGGTGGCGAAACCCGACAGGACTATAAAGATACCAGGCGTTTCCCCCTGGAAGCTCCCTCGT
GCGCTCTCCTGTTCCGACCCTGCCGCTTACCGGATACCTGTCCGCCTTTCTCCCTTCGGGAAGCGTGGCG
CTTTCTCATAGCTCACGCTGTAGGTATCTCAGTTCGGTGTAGGTCGTTCGCTCCAAGCTGGGCTGTGTGC
ACGAACCCCCCGTTCAGCCCGACCGCTGCGCCTTATCCGGTAACTATCGTCTTGAGTCCAACCCGGTAAG
ACACGACTTATCGCCACTGGCAGCAGCCACTGGTAACAGGATTAGCAGAGCGAGGTATGTAGGCGGTGCT
ACAGAGTTCTTGAAGTGGTGGCCTAACTACGGCTACACTAGAAGAACAGTATTTGGTATCTGCGCTCTGC
TGAAGCCAGTTACCTTCGGAAAAAGAGTTGGTAGCTCTTGATCCGGCAAACAAACCACCGCTGGTAGCGG
TGGTTTTTTTGTTTGCAAGCAGCAGATTACGCGCAGAAAAAAAGGATCTCAAGAAGATCCTTTGATCTTT
TCTACGGGGTCTGACGCTCAGTGGAACGAAAACTCACGTTAAGGGATTTTGGTCATGAGATTATCAAAAA
GGATCTTCACCTAGATCCTTTTAAATTAAAAATGAAGTTTTAAATCAATCTAAAGTATATATGAGTAAAC
TTGGTCTGACAGTTACCAATGCTTAATCAGTGAGGCACCTATCTCAGCGATCTGTCTATTTCGTTCATCC
ATAGTTGCCTGACTCCCCGTCGTGTAGATAACTACGATACGGGAGGGCTTACCATCTGGCCCCAGTGCTG
CAATGATACCGCGAGACCCACGCTCACCGGCTCCAGATTTATCAGCAATAAACCAGCCAGCCGGAAGGGC
CGAGCGCAGAAGTGGTCCTGCAACTTTATCCGCCTCCATCCAGTCTATTAATTGTTGCCGGGAAGCTAGA
GTAAGTAGTTCGCCAGTTAATAGTTTGCGCAACGTTGTTGCCATTGCTACAGGCATCGTGGTGTCACGCT
CGTCGTTTGGTATGGCTTCATTCAGCTCCGGTTCCCAACGATCAAGGCGAGTTACATGATCCCCCATGTT
GTGCAAAAAAGCGGTTAGCTCCTTCGGTCCTCCGATCGTTGTCAGAAGTAAGTTGGCCGCAGTGTTATCA
CTCATGGTTATGGCAGCACTGCATAATTCTCTTACTGTCATGCCATCCGTAAGATGCTTTTCTGTGACTG
GTGAGTACTCAACCAAGTCATTCTGAGAATAGTGTATGCGGCGACCGAGTTGCTCTTGCCCGGCGTCAAT
ACGGGATAATACCGCGCCACATAGCAGAACTTTAAAAGTGCTCATCATTGGAAAACGTTCTTCGGGGCGA
AAACTCTCAAGGATCTTACCGCTGTTGAGATCCAGTTCGATGTAACCCACTCGTGCACCCAACTGATCTT
CAGCATCTTTTACTTTCACCAGCGTTTCTGGGTGAGCAAAAACAGGAAGGCAAAATGCCGCAAAAAAGGG
AATAAGGGCGACACGGAAATGTTGAATACTCATACTCTTCCTTTTTCAATATTATTGAAGCATTTATCAG
GGTTATTGTCTCATGAGCGGATACATATTTGAATGTATTTAGAAAAATAAACAAATAGGGGTTCCGCGCA
CATTTCCCCGAAAAGTGCCACCTGACGTCTAAGAAACCATTATTATCATGACATTAACCTATAAAAATAG
GCGTATCACGAGGCCCTTTCGTCTCGCGCGTTTCGGTGATGACGGTGAAAACCTCTGACACATGCAGCTC
CCGGAGACGGTCACAGCTTGTCTGTAAGCGGATGCCGGGAGCAGACAAGCCCGTCAGGGCGCGTCAGCGG
GTGTTGGCGGGTGTCGGGGCTGGCTTAACTATGCGGCATCAGAGCAGATTGTACTGAGAGTGCACCATTC
GACGCTCTCCCTTATGCGACTCCTGCATTAGGAAGCAGCCCAGTAGTAGGTTGAGGCCGTTGAGCACCGC
CGCCGCAAGGAATGGTGCATGCAAGGAGATGGCGCCCAACAGTCCCCCGGCCACGGGGCCTGCCACCATA
CCCACGCCGAAACAAGCGCTCATGAGCCCGAAGTGGCGAGCCCGATCTTCCCCATCGGTGATGTCGGCGA
TATAGGCGCCAGCAACCGCACCTGTGGCGCCGGTGATGCCGGCCACGATGCGTCCGGCGTAGAGGATCTG
GCTAGCGATGACCCTGCTGATTGGTTCGCTGACCATTTCCGGGTGCGGGACGGCGTTACCAGAAACTCAG
AAGGTTCGTCCAACCAAACCGACTCTGACGGCAGTTTACGAGAGAGATGATAGGGTCTGCTTCAGTAAGC
CAGATGCTACACAATTAGGCTTGTACATATTGTCGTTAGAACGCGGCTACAATTAATACATAACCTTATG
TATCATACACATACGATTTAGGTGACACTATAGAATACACGGAATTAATTCTAGATGCTGCTAGAGATTT
TCCACACTGACTAAAAGGGTCTGAGGGATCTCTAGTTACCAGAGTCACACAACAGACGGGCACACACTAC
TTGAAGCACTCAAGGCAAGCTTTATTGAGGCTTAAGCAGTGGGTTCCCTAGTTAGCCAGAGAGCTCCCAG
GCTCAGATCTGGTCTAACCAGAGAGACCCAGTACAAGCAAAAAGCAGATCTTGTCTTCGTTGGGAGTGAA
TTAGCCCTTCCAGTCCCCCCTTTTCTTTTAAAAAGTGGCTAAGATCTACAGCTGCCTTGTAAGTCATTGG
TCTTAAAGGTACCGAGCTCGAATTAATTCCCTCGAGGTCGACGGTATCGATGCGGGGAGGCGGCCCAAAG
GGAGATCCGACTCGTCTGAGGGCGAAGGCGAAGACGCGGAAGAGGCCGCAGAGCCGGCAGCAGGCCGCGG
GAAGGAAGGTCCGCTGGATTGAGGGCCGAAGGGACGTAGCAGAAGGACGTCCCGCGCAGAATCCAGGTGG
CAACACAGGCGAGCAGCCAAGGAAAGGACGATGATTTCCCCGACAACACCACGGAATTGTCAGTGCCCAA
CAGCCGAGCCCCTGTCCAGCAGCGGGCAAGGCAGGCGGCGATGAGTTCCGCCGTGGCAATAGGGAGGGGG
AAAGCGAAAGTCCCGGAAAGGAGCTGACAGGTGGTGGCAATGCCCCAACCAGTGGGGGTTGCGTCAGCAA
ACACAGTGCACACCACGCCACGTTGCCTGACAACGGGCCACAACTCCTCATAAAGAGACAGCAACCAGGA
TTTATACAAGGAGGAGAAAATGAAAGCCATACGGGAAGCAATAGCATGATACAAAGGCATTAAAGCAGCG
TATCCACATAGCGTAAAAGGAGCAACATAGTTAAGAATACCAGTCAATCTTTCACAAATTTTGTAATCCA
GAGGTTGATTATCGATAAGCTTGATATCAAGCTTGCATGCCTGCAGGTCGACTCTAGAGTCGCGGCCTTA
CTAGGGCTCTTCTCCCTTCTCCAACCGGAGGATCACATCTGGCTTAGTAAGCTGATAACCCAAGGAAACC
AGGTTCTTATAGTTCTCCAGCATCACATTTCTGTACACGATCTGCTGAGCAGTGTCCAGCAGCTTCCACT
CCTCCCTGGTGAAGTCCACAAATACATCCTTGAAGGTCACCAGTGTCCGGGACCAGGCAGTTAGTGACTT
AGCATCCATCCCTCCGCCACCGCCATTAAGCTTGTGCCCCAGTTTGCTAGGGAGGTCGCAGTATCTGGCC
ACTGCCACCTCGTGCTGCTCGACGTAGGTCTCGTTGTTGGCCTCCTTGATTCTTTCCAGTCTGTAGTCCA
CATAGTAGACGCCAGGCATCTTGAGGTTCTTAGCGGGTTTCTTGGATCTATATGTGGTCTTGATGTTTGC
GATCAGATGGCTCCCGCCCACGAGCTTCAGGGCCATGTCGTTTCTGCCTTCCAGGCCGCCGTCAGCGGGG
TACAGCGTCTCGGTGAAGGCCTCCCAGCCGAGTGTTTTCTTCTGCATCACAGGGCCGTTGGATGTGAAGT
TCACCCCTCTGATCTTGACGTTGTAGATGAGGCAGCCGTCCTGGAGGCTGGTGTCCTGGGTAGCGGTCAG
CACGCCCCCGTCTTCGTATGTGGTGACTCTCTCCCATGTGAAGCCCTCAGGGAAGGACTGCTTGAAGAAG
TCGGGGATGCCCTGGGTGTGGTTGATGAAGGTCTTGCTGCCGTAGAGGAAGCTAGTAGCCAGGATGTCGA
AGGCGAAGGGGAGAGGGCCGCCCTCGACCACCTTGATTCTCATGGTCTGGGTGCCCTCGTAGGGCTTGCC
TTCGCCCTCGGATGTGCACTTGAAGTGATGGTTGTCCACGGTGCCCTCCATGTACAGCTTCATGTGCATG
TTCTCCTTAATCAGCTCGCTGGATCCGCTGCTGCCGTTGCTCCCACTACCAATGCCGTCCACTTTCCGCT
TTTTCTTAGGATCTTCCACCTTGCGTTTTTTCTTGGGGGAGCCGCTGCCCAGGCTGGCATAATCGGGCAC
GTCATAGGGATAGGCGTCGCCTCCCAGCTGAGACAGGTCGATCCGTGTCTCGTACAGGCCGGTGATGCTC
TGGTGGATCAGGGTGGCGTCCAGCACCTCTTTGGTGCTGGTGTACCTCTTCCGGTCGATGGTGGTGTCAA
AGTACTTGAAGGCGGCAGGGGCTCCCAGATTGGTCAGGGTAAACAGGTGGATGATATTCTCGGCCTGCTC
TCTGATAGGCTTGTCTCTGTGCTTGTTGTAGGCGCTCAGCACCTTGTCCAGATTAGCGTCGGCCAGGATC
ACTCTCTTGGAGAACTCGCTGATCTGCTCGATGATCTCGTCCAGGTAGTGTTTGTGCTGTTCCACAAACA
GCTGTTTCTGCTCATTATCCTCGGGGGAGCCCTTCAGCTTCTCATAGTGGCTGGCCAGGTACAGGAAGTT
CACATATTTGGAGGGCAGGGCCAGTTCGTTTCCCTTCTGCAGTTCGCCGGCAGAGGCCAGCATTCTCTTC
CGGCCGTTTTCCAGCTCGAACAGGGAGTACTTAGGCAGCTTGATGATCAGGTCCTTTTTCACTTCTTTGT
AGCCCTTGGCTTCCAGAAAGTCGATGGGATTCTTCTCGAAGCTGCTTCTTTCCATGATGGTGATCCCCAG
CAGCTCTTTCACACTCTTCAGTTTCTTGGACTTGCCCTTTTCCACTTTGGCCACCACCAGCACAGAATAG
GCCACGGTGGGGCTGTCGAAGCCGCCGTACTTCTTAGGGTCCCAGTCCTTCTTTCTGGCGATCAGCTTGT
CGCTGTTCCTCTTGGGCAGGATAGACTCTTTGCTGAAGCCGCCTGTCTGCACCTCGGTCTTTTTCACGAT
ATTCACTTGGGGCATAGACAGCACTTTCCGCACGGTGGCAAAGTCCCGGCCCTTATCCCACACGATCTCG
CCTGTTTCGCCGTTTGTCTCGATCAGAGGCCGCTTCCGGATCTCGCCGTTGGCCAGGGTAATCTCGGTCT
TGAAAAAGTTCATGATGTTGCTGTAGAAGAAGTACTTGGCGGTAGCCTTGCCGATTTCCTGCTCGCTCTT
GGCGATCATCTTCCGCACGTCGTACACCTTGTAGTCGCCGTACACGAACTCGCTTTCCAGCTTAGGGTAC
TTTTTGATCAGGGCGGTTCCCACGACGGCGTTCAGGTAGGCGTCGTGGGCGTGGTGGTAGTTGTTGATCT
CGCGCACTTTGTAAAACTGGAAATCCTTCCGGAAATCGGACACCAGCTTGGACTTCAGGGTGATCACTTT
CACTTCCCGGATCAGTTTGTCGTTCTCGTCGTACTTAGTGTTCATCCGGGAGTCCAGGATCTGTGCCACG
TGCTTTGTGATCTGCCGGGTTTCCACCAGCTGTCTCTTGATGAAGCCGGCCTTATCCAGTTCGCTCAGGC
CGCCTCTCTCGGCCTTGGTCAGATTGTCGAACTTCCTCTGGGTAATCAGCTTGGCATTCAGCAGCTGGCG
CCAGTAGTTCTTCATCTTCTTCACGACCTCTTCGGAGGGCACGTTGTCGCTCTTGCCCCGGTTCTTGTCG
CTCCGAGTCAGCACTTTGTTATCGATGGAGTCGTCCTTCAGAAAGCTCTGAGGCACGATAGCGTCCACAT
CGTAGTCGGACAGCCGGTTGATGTCCAGTTCCTGGTCCACGTACATATCCCGCCCATTCTGCAGGTAGTA
CAGGTACAGCTTCTCGTTCTGCAGCTGGGTGTTTTCCACGGGGTGTTCTTTCAGGATCTGGCTGCCCAGC
TCTTTGATGCCCTCTTCGATCCGCTTCATTCTCTCGCGGCTGTTCTTCTGTCCCTTCTGGGTGGTCTGGT
TCTCTCTGGCCATTTCGATCACGATGTTCTCGGGCTTGTGCCGGCCCATCACTTTCACGAGCTCGTCCAC
CACCTTCACTGTCTGCAGGATGCCCTTCTTAATGGCGGGGCTGCCGGCCAGATTGGCAATGTGCTCGTGC
AGGCTATCGCCCTGGCCGGACACCTGGGCTTTCTGGATGTCCTCTTTAAAGGTCAGGCTGTCGTCGTGGA
TCAGCTGCATGAAGTTTCTGTTGGCGAAGCCGTCGGACTTCAGGAAATCCAGGATTGTCTTGCCGGACTG
CTTGTCCCGGATGCCGTTGATCAGCTTCCGGCTCAGCCTGCCCCAGCCGGTGTATCTCCGCCGCTTCAGC
TGCTTCATCACTTTGTCGTCGAACAGGTGGGCATAGGTTTTCAGCCGTTCCTCGATCATCTCTCTGTCCT
CAAACAGTGTCAGGGTCAGCACGATATCTTCCAGAATGTCCTCGTTTTCCTCATTGTCCAGGAAGTCCTT
GTCCTTGATAATTTTCAGCAGATCGTGGTATGTGCCCAGGGAGGCGTTGAACCGATCTTCCACGCCGGAG
ATTTCCACGGAGTCGAAGCACTCGATTTTCTTGAAGTAGTCCTCTTTCAGCTGCTTCACGGTCACTTTCC
GGTTGGTCTTGAACAGCAGGTCCACGATGGCTTTTTTCTGCTCGCCGCTCAGGAAGGCGGGCTTTCTCAT
TCCCTCGGTCACGTATTTCACTTTGGTCAGCTCGTTGTACACGGTGAAGTACTCGTACAGCAGGCTGTGC
TTGGGCAGCACCTTCTCGTTGGGCAGGTTCTTATCGAAGTTGGTCATCCGCTCGATGAAGCTCTGGGCGC
TGGCGCCCTTGTCCACCACTTCCTCGAAGTTCCAGGGGGTGATGGTTTCCTCGCTCTTTCTGGTCATCCA
GGCGAATCTGCTGTTTCCCCTGGCCAGAGGGCCCACGTAGTAGGGGATGCGGAAGGTCAGGATCTTCTCG
ATCTTTTCCCGGTTGTCCTTCAGGAATGGGTAAAAATCTTCCTGCCGCCGCAGAATGGCGTGCAGCTCTC
CCAGGTGGATCTGGTGGGGGATGCTGCCGTTGTCGAAGGTCCGCTGCTTCCGCAGCAGGTCCTCTCTGTT
CAGCTTCACGAGCAGTTCCTCGGTGCCGTCCATCTTTTCCAGGATGGGCTTGATGAACTTGTAGAACTCT
TCCTGGCTGGCTCCGCCATCGATGTAGCCGGCGTAGCCGTTCTTGCTCTGGTCGAAGAAAATCTCTTTGT
ACTTCTCAGGCAGCTGCTGCCGCACGAGAGCTTTCAGCAGGGTCAGGTCCTGGTGGTGCTCGTCGTATCT
CTTGATCATAGAGGCGCTCAGGGGGGCCTTGGTGATCTCGGTGTTCACTCTCAGGATGTCGCTCAGCAGG
ATGGCGTCGGACAGGTTCTTGGCGGCCAGAAACAGGTCGGCGTACTGGTCGCCGATCTGGGCCAGCAGGT
TGTCCAGGTCGTCGTCGTAGGTGTCCTTGCTCAGCTGCAGTTTGGCATCCTCGGCCAGGTCGAAGTTGCT
CTTGAAGTTGGGGGTCAGGCCCAGGCTCAGGGCAATCAGGTTGCCGAACAGGCCATTCTTCTTCTCGCCG
GGCAGCTGGGCGATCAGATTTTCCAGCCGTCTGCTCTTGCTCAGTCTGGCAGACAGGATGGCCTTGGCGT
CCACGCCGCTGGCGTTGATGGGGTTTTCCTCGAACAGCTGGTTGTAGGTCTGCACCAGCTGGATGAACAG
CTTGTCCACGTCGCTGTTGTCGGGGTTCAGGTCGCCCTCGATCAGGAAGTGGCCCCGGAACTTGATCATG
TGGGCCAGGGCCAGATAGATCAGCCGCAGGTCGGCCTTGTCGGTGCTGTCCACCAGTTTCTTTCTCAGGT
GGTAGATGGTGGGGTACTTCTCGTGGTAGGCCACCTCGTCCACGATGTTGCCGAAGATGGGGTGCCGCTC
GTGCTTCTTATCCTCTTCCACCAGGAAGGACTCTTCCAGTCTGTGGAAGAAGCTGTCGTCCACCTTGGCC
ATCTCGTTGCTGAAGATCTCTTGCAGATAGCAGATCCGGTTCTTCCGTCTGGTGTATCTTCTTCTGGCGG
TTCTCTTCAGCCGGGTGGCCTCGGCTGTTTCTCCGCTGTCGAACAGCAGGGCGCCGATCAGGTTCTTCTT
GATGCTGTGCCGGTCGGTGTTGCCCAGCACCTTGAATTTCTTGCTGGGCACCTTGTACTCGTCGGTGATC
ACGGCCCAGCCCACAGAGTTGGTGCCGATGGCCAGGCCGATGCTGTACTTCTTGTCCATGGTGGCCGGGC
CCGCGGTACCGCAAGCTTGATATCCTGCAGACGCGTGAGAATTCTCGAGAGCTCCAGATCCCCCCCGGGC
GACTCAGTCTGTCGGAGGACTGGCGCGCCGAGTGAGGGGTTGTGAGCTCTTTTATAGAGCTCGGGAAGCA
GAAGCGCGCGAACAGAAGCGAGAAGCAGGCTGATTGGTTAATTCAAATAAGGCGCAGGGTCATTTCAGGT
CCTTGGGGGAGCCTGGAAACATCTGATGGGTCTTAAGAAACTGCTGAGGGTTGGGCCATATCTGGGGACC
ATCTGTTCTTGGCCTCGGGCCGGGGCCGAAACTGCGGTGACCATCTGTTCTTGGCCCCGGGCCGGGGCCG
AAACTGCTCACCGCAGATATCCTGTTTGGCCCAACGTTAGCTATTTTCATGTACCCGCCCTTGATCTGAA
CTTCTCTATTCTTGGTTTGGTATTTTTCCATGCCTTGCAAAATGGCGTTACTGCAGCTAGCTTGCCAAAC
CTACAGGTGGGGTCTTTCATTCCCCCCTTTTTCTGGAGACTAAATAAAATCTTTTATTTTATCGGGGCTG
CAGGAATTCGATATCAAGCTTATCGATCCAAACTGGATCTCTGCTGTCCCTGTAATAAACCCGAAAATTT
TGAATTTTTGTAATTTGTTTTTGTAATTCTTTAGTTTGTATGTCTGTTGCTATTATGTCTACTATTCTTT
CCCCTGCACTGTACCCCCCAATCCCCCCTTTTCTTTTAAAATTGTGGATGAATACTGCCATTTGGCGATA
CCGTCGAGATCCGTTCACTAATCGAATGGATCTGTCTCTGTCTCTCTCTCCACCTTCTTCTTCTATTCCT
TCGGGCCTGTCGGGTCCCCTCGGGGTTGGGAGGTGGGTCTGAAACGATAATGGTGAATATCCCTGCCTAA
CTCTATTCACTATAGAAAGTACAGCAAAAACTATTCTTAAACCTACCAAGCCTCCTACTATCATTATGAA
TAATTTTATATACCACAGCCAATTTGTTATGTTAAACCAATTCCACAAACTTGCCCATTTATCTAATTCC
AATAATTCTTGTTCATTCTTTTCTTGCTGGTTTTGCGATTCTTCAATTAAGGAGTGTATTAAGCTTGTGT
AATTGTTAATTTCTCTGTCCCACTCCATCCAGGTCGTGTGATTCCAAATCTGTTCCAGAGATTTATTACT
CCAACTAGCATTCCAAGGCACAGCAGTGGTGCAAATGAGTTTTCCAGAGCAACCCCAAATCCCCAGGAGC
TGTTGATCCTTTAGGTATCTTTCCACAGCCAGGATTCTTGCCTGGAGCTGCTTGATGCCCCAGACTGTGA
GTTGCAACAGATGCTGTTGCGCCTCAATAGCCCTCAGCAAATTGTTCTGCTGCTGCACTATACCAGACAA
TAATTGTCTGGCCTGTACCGTCAGCGTCATTGACGCTGCGCCCATAGTGCTTCCTGCTGCTCCCAAGAAC
CCAAGGAACAAAGCTCCTATTCCCACTGCTCTTTTTTCTCTCTGCACCACTCTTCTCTTTGCCTTGGTGG
GTGCTACTCCTAATGGTTCAATTTTTACTACTTTATATTTATATAATTCACTTCTCCAATTGTCCCTCAT
ATCTCCTCCTCCAGGTCTGAAGATCAGCGGCCGGCCGCTTGCTGTGCGGTGGTCTTACTTTTGTTTTGCT
CTTCCTCTATCTTGTCTAAAGCTTCCTTGGTGTCTTTTATCTCTATCCTTTGATGCACACAATAGAGGGT
TGCTACTGTATTATATAATGATCTAAGTTCTTCTGATCCTGTCTGAAGGGATGGTTGTAGCTGTCCCAGT
ATTTGTCTACAGCCTTCTGATGTTTCTAACAGGCCAGGATTAACTGCGAATCGTTCTAGCTCCCTGCTTG
CCCATACTATATGTTTTAATTTATATTTTTTCTTTCCCCCTGGCCTTAACCGAATTTTTTCCCATCGCGA
TCTAATTCTCCCCCGCTTAATACTGACGCTCTCGCACCCATCTCTCTCCTTCTAGCCTCCGCTAGTCAAA
ATTTTTGGCGTACTCACCAGTCGCCGCCCCTCGCCTCTTGCCGTGCGCGCTTCAGCAAGCCGAGTCCTGC
GTCGAGAGAGCTCCTCTGGTTTCCCTTTCGCTTTCAAGTCCCTGTTCGGGCGCCACTGCTAGAGATTTTC
CACACTGACTAAAAGGGTCTGAGGGATCTCTAGTTACCAGAGTCACACAACAGACGGGCACACACTACTT
GAAGCACTCAAGGCAAGCTTTATTGAGGCTTAAGCAGTGGGTTCCCTAGTTAGCCAGAGAGCTCCCAGGC
TCAGATCTGGTCTAACCAGAGAGACCCAGTACAGGCAAAAAGCAGCTGCTTATATGCAGGATCTGAGGGC
TCGCCACTCCCCAGTCCCGCCCAGGCCACGCCTCCCTGGAAAGTCCCCAGCGGAAAGTCCCTTGTAGCAA
GCTCGATATCAGCAGTTCTTGAAGTACTCCGGATGCAGCTCTCGGGCCACGTGATGAAATGCTAGGCGGC
TGTCAAACCTCCACTCTAACACTTCTCTCTCCGGGTCATCCATCCCATGCAGGCTCACAGGGTGTAACAA
GCTGGTGTTCTCTCCTTTATTGGCCTCTTCTACCTTATCTGGCTCAACTGGTACTAGCTTGTAGCACCAT
CCAAAGGTCAGTGGATATCTGACCCCTGGCCCTGGTGTGTAGTTCTGCTAATCAGGGAAGTAGCCTTGTG
TGTGGTAGATCCACAGATCAAGGATATCTTGTCTTCTTTGGGAGTGAATTAGCCCTTCCAACTACTAAGT
TTGTAGTACATATTTAACAAATACAATTTCTTTAAAATGAAAATAATTCAGAGGAATCACAGGTTTAGAG
TAAATGAAACCACAGGTAATTGGCAGTGGTAATAGGGTATGGGGTGGGAAGTTTGGGATGATTTTGGTTA
GCTTGAGTTATCCAGTTGATCCAGACATGATAAGATACATTGATGAGTTTGGACAAACCACAACTAGAAT
GCAGTGAAAAAAATGCTTTATTTGTGAAATTTGTGATGCTATTGCTTTATTTGTAACCATTATAAGCTGC
AATAAACAAGTTAACAACAACAATTGCATTCATTTTATGTTTCAGGTTCAGGGGGAGGTGTGGGAGGTTT
TTTAAAGCAAGTAAAACCTCTACAAATGTGGTATGGCTGATTATGATCTCTAGTCAAGGCACTATACATC
AAATATTCCTTATTAACCCCTTTACAAATTAAAAAGCTAAAGGTACACAATTTTTGAGCATAGTTATTAA
TAGCAGACACTCTATGCCTGTGTGGAGTAAGAAAAAACAGTATGTTATGATTATAACTGTTATGCCTACT
TATAAAGGTTACAGAATATTTTTCCATAATTTTCTTGTATAGCAGTGCAGCTTTTTCCTTTGTGGTGTAA
ATAGCAAAGCAAGCAAGAGTTCTATTACTAAACACAGCATGACTCAAAAAACTTAGCAATTCTGAAGGAA
AGTCCTTGGGGTCTTCTACCTTTCTCTTCTTTTTTGGAGGAGTAGAATGTTGAGAGTCAGCAGTAGCCTC
ATCATCACTAGATGGCATTTCTTCTGAGCAAAACAGGTTTTCCTCATTAAAGGCATTCCACCACTGCTCC
CATTCATCAGTTCCATAGGTTGGAATCTAAAATACACAAACAATTAGAATCAGTAGTTTAACACATTATA
CACTTAAAAATTTTATATTTACCTTAGAGCTTTAAATCTCTGTAGGTAGTTTGTCCAATTATGTCACACC
ACAGAAGTAAGGTTCCTTCACAAAGATCCGGGGCCCACTCATAAATCCAGTTGCCGCCACGGTAGCCAAT
CACCGTATCGTATAAATCATCGTCGGTACGTTCGGCATCGCTCATCACAATACGTGCCTGGACGTCGAGG
ATTTCGCGTGGGTCAATGCCGCGCCAGATCCACATCAGACGGTTAATCATGCGATACCAGTGAGGGATGG
TTTTACCATCAAGGGCCGACTGCACAGGCGGTTGTGCGCCGTGATTAAAGCGGCGGACTAGCGTCGAGGT
TTCAGGATGTTTAAAGCGGGGTTTGAACAGGGTTTCGCTCAGGTTTGCCTGTGTCATGGATGCAGCCTCC
AGAATACTTACTGGAAACTATTGTAACCCGCCTGAAGTTAAAAAGAACAACGCCCGGCAGTGCCAGGCGT
TGAAAAGATTAGCGACCGGAGATTGGCGGGACGAATACGACGCCCATATCCCACGGCTGTTCAATCCAGG
TATCTTGCGGGATATCAACAACATAGTCATCAACCAGCGGACGACCAGCCGGTTTTGCGAAGATGGTGAC
AAAGTGCGCTTTTGGATACATTTCACGAATCGCAACCGCAGTACCACCGGTATCCACCAGGTCATCAATA
ACGATGAAGCCTTCGCCATCGCCTTCTGCGCGTTTCAGCACTTTAAGCTCGCGCTGGTTGTCGTGATCGT
AGCTGGAAATACAAACGGTATCGACATGACGAATACCCAGTTCACGCGCCAGTAACGCACCCGGTACAGA
CCGCCACGGCTTACGGCAATAATGCCTTTCCATTGTTCAGAAGGCATCAGTCGGCTTGCGAGTTTACGTG
CATGGATCTGCAACATGTCCCAGGTGACGATGTATTTTTCGCTCATGTGAAGTGTCCCAGCCTGTTTATC
TACGGCTTAAAAAGTGTTCGAGGGGAAAATAGGTTGCGCGAGATTATAGAGATCTGGCGCACTAAAAACC
AGTATTTCACATGAGTCCGCGTCTTTTTACGCACTGCCTCTCCCTGACGCGGGATAAAGTGGTATTCTCA
AACATATCTCGCAAGCCTGTCTTGTGTCCAAGCTTTTTGCAAAAGCCTAGGCCTCCAAAAAAGCCTCCTC
ACTACTTCTGGAATAGCTCAGAGGCCG
