Features (pLannotate 1.2.2; 35 found; start..end, strand, type, name):
    377..634     +  LTR            5' LTR (truncated): truncated 5' long terminal repeat (LTR) from HIV-1
    681..806     +  misc_feature   HIV-1 Ψ: packaging signal of human immunodeficiency virus type 1
    790..1128    +  CDS            HIV-1 gag (fragment): gag protein from human immunodeficiency virus 1; gag
   1303..1535    +  misc_feature   RRE: The Rev response element (RRE) of HIV-1 allows for Rev-dependent mRNA export from the nucleus to the cytoplasm.
   1507..2013    +  CDS            env (fragment): ENV_HV1H2 - Experimental evidence at protein level: Swiss-Prot protein existence level 1. [Transmembrane protein gp41]: Acts as a class I viral fusion protein. Under the current model, the protein has at least 3 conformational states: pre-fusion native state, pre-hairpin intermediate state, and post-fusion hairpin state. During fusion of viral and target intracellular membranes, the coiled coil regions (heptad repeats) assume a trimer-of-hairpins structure, positioning the fusion peptide in close proximity to the C-terminal region of the ectodomain. The formation of this structure appears to d
   2049..2166    +  misc_feature   cPPT/CTS: central polypurine tract and central termination sequence of HIV-1
   2203..2235    -  misc_feature   MCS (fragment): pBluescript multiple cloning site
   2319..2726    +  promoter       SFFV promoter: spleen focus-forming virus long terminal repeat (LTR) promoter
   2801..6904    +  CDS            Cas9: Cas9 (Csn1) endonuclease from the Streptococcus pyogenes Type II CRISPR/Cas system generates RNA-guided double strand breaks in DNA
   7040..7735    +  CDS            TagBFP: TagBFP is a basic (constitutively fluorescent) blue fluorescent protein published in 2008, derived from Entacmaea quadricolor. It is reported to be a very rapidly-maturing monomer with very low acid sensitivity.
   7781..7966    +  CDS            KRAB: Krüppel-associated box (KRAB) transcriptional repression domain from the human zinc finger protein ZNF10 (Margolin et al., 1994)
   7981..8011    +  misc_feature   MCS (fragment): pUC18/19 multiple cloning site
   8012..8030    +  misc_feature   MCS (fragment): pBluescript multiple cloning site
   8030..8618    +  misc_feature   WPRE: woodchuck hepatitis virus posttranscriptional regulatory element
   8619..8641    +  misc_feature   MCS (fragment): pBluescript multiple cloning site
   8658..8726    +  CDS            nef (fragment): NEF_HV1Z2 - Experimental evidence at protein level: Swiss-Prot protein existence level 1. Extracellular Nef protein targets CD4(+) T-lymphocytes for apoptosis by interacting with CXCR4 surface receptors. From Human immunodeficiency virus type 1 group M subtype D (isolate Z2/CDC-Z34) (HIV-1).
   8728..8961    +  LTR            3' LTR (ΔU3): self-inactivating 3' long terminal repeat (LTR) from HIV-1
   8986..9004    -  promoter       SP6 promoter: promoter for bacteriophage SP6 RNA polymerase
   9232..9511    +  CDS            TcR (fragment): tetracycline efflux protein; tet; confers resistance to tetracycline
   9512..9560    -  misc_feature   bom (fragment): basis of mobility region from pBR322
   9662..9697    -  CDS            rop (fragment): Rop protein, which maintains plasmids at low copy number; rop
   9792..9896    +  promoter       AmpR promoter: bla
   9897..10757   +  CDS            AmpR: β-lactamase; bla; confers resistance to ampicillin, carbenicillin, and related antibiotics
  10928..11516   +  rep_origin     ori: high-copy-number ColE1/pMB1/pBR322/pUC origin of replication
  11699..11755   +  CDS            lacI (fragment): lac repressor; lacI; The lac repressor binds to the lac operator to inhibit transcription in E. coli. This inhibition can be relieved by adding lactose or isopropyl-β-D-thiogalactopyranoside (IPTG).
  11762..12091   +  promoter       SV40 promoter: SV40 enhancer and early promoter
  12291..12410   +  CDS            gpt (fragment): XGPT_ECOLI - Also known as gpp, gxu. Experimental evidence at protein level: Swiss-Prot protein existence level 1. Purine salvage pathway enzyme that catalyzes the transfer of the ribosyl-5-phosphate group from 5-phospho-alpha-D-ribose 1- diphosphate (PRPP) to the N9 position of the 6-oxopurines guanine and xanthine to form the corresponding ribonucleotides GMP (guanosine 5'- monophosphate) and XMP (xanthosine 5'-monophosphate), with the release of PPi. To a lesser extent, also acts on hypoxanthine (PubMed:9100006, PubMed:3886014). Does not ribophosphorylate adenine (PubMed:3886014). From Esch
  12410..12745   +  CDS            gpt (fragment): XGPT_ECOLI - Also known as gpp, gxu. Experimental evidence at protein level: Swiss-Prot protein existence level 1. Purine salvage pathway enzyme that catalyzes the transfer of the ribosyl-5-phosphate group from 5-phospho-alpha-D-ribose 1- diphosphate (PRPP) to the N9 position of the 6-oxopurines guanine and xanthine to form the corresponding ribonucleotides GMP (guanosine 5'- monophosphate) and XMP (xanthosine 5'-monophosphate), with the release of PPi. To a lesser extent, also acts on hypoxanthine (PubMed:9100006, PubMed:3886014). Does not ribophosphorylate adenine (PubMed:3886014). From Esch
  12840..13145   +  CDS            frsA (fragment): FRSA_ECOLI - Also known as yafA. Experimental evidence at protein level: Swiss-Prot protein existence level 1. Catalyzes the hydrolysis of esters (PubMed:15808744). Displays esterase activity toward pNP-butyrate (PubMed:15808744). May stimulate mixed-acid fermentation by acting as a fermentation/respiration switch that down-regulates respiration and up- regulates fermentation rates (PubMed:15169777). From Escherichia coli (strain K12).
  13149..13223   +  CDS            small t antigen (fragment): SV40 (simian virus 40) small t antigen
  13225..13290   +  intron         small t intron: SV40 (simian virus 40) small t antigen intron
  13420..13440   +  CDS            SV40 NLS: nuclear localization signal of SV40 (simian virus 40) large T antigen
  13759..13842   +  CDS            large T antigen (fragment): large T antigen from SV40 (simian virus 40)
  13865..13999   +  polyA_signal   SV40 poly(A) signal: SV40 polyadenylation signal
  14167..329     +  CDS            nef (fragment) (across the origin): NEF_HV1BR - Experimental evidence at protein level: Swiss-Prot protein existence level 1. Extracellular Nef protein targets CD4(+) T-lymphocytes for apoptosis by interacting with CXCR4 surface receptors (PubMed:14990729). From Human immunodeficiency virus type 1 group M subtype B (isolate BRU/LAI) (HIV-1).
>Addgene plasmid #46911 | pHR-SFFV-dCas9-BFP-KRAB | analyzer sequence | sequence record 66609
TGGAAGGGCTAATTCACTCCCAAAGAAGACAAGATATCCTTGATCTGTGGATCTACCACACACAAGGCTA
CTTCCCTGATTAGCAGAACTACACACCAGGGCCAGGGGTCAGATATCCACTGACCTTTGGATGGTGCTAC
AAGCTAGTACCAGTTGAGCCAGATAAGGTAGAAGAGGCCAATAAAGGAGAGAACACCAGCTTGTTACACC
CTGTGAGCCTGCATGGGATGGATGACCCGGAGAGAGAAGTGTTAGAGTGGAGGTTTGACAGCCGCCTAGC
ATTTCATCACGTGGCCCGAGAGCTGCATCCGGAGTACTTCAAGAACTGCTGATATCGAGCTTGCTACAAG
GGACTTTCCGCTGGGGACTTTCCAGGGAGGCGTGGCCTGGGCGGGACTGGGGAGTGGCGAGCCCTCAGAT
CCTGCATATAAGCAGCTGCTTTTTGCCTGTACTGGGTCTCTCTGGTTAGACCAGATCTGAGCCTGGGAGC
TCTCTGGCTAACTAGGGAACCCACTGCTTAAGCCTCAATAAAGCTTGCCTTGAGTGCTTCAAGTAGTGTG
TGCCCGTCTGTTGTGTGACTCTGGTAACTAGAGATCCCTCAGACCCTTTTAGTCAGTGTGGAAAATCTCT
AGCAGTGGCGCCCGAACAGGGACTTGAAAGCGAAAGGGAAACCAGAGGAGCTCTCTCGACGCAGGACTCG
GCTTGCTGAAGCGCGCACGGCAAGAGGCGAGGGGCGGCGACTGGTGAGTACGCCAAAAATTTTGACTAGC
GGAGGCTAGAAGGAGAGAGATGGGTGCGAGAGCGTCAGTATTAAGCGGGGGAGAATTAGATCGCGATGGG
AAAAAATTCGGTTAAGGCCAGGGGGAAAGAAAAAATATAAATTAAAACATATAGTATGGGCAAGCAGGGA
GCTAGAACGATTCGCAGTTAATCCTGGCCTGTTAGAAACATCAGAAGGCTGTAGACAAATACTGGGACAG
CTACAACCATCCCTTCAGACAGGATCAGAAGAACTTAGATCATTATATAATACAGTAGCAACCCTCTATT
GTGTGCATCAAAGGATAGAGATAAAAGACACCAAGGAAGCTTTAGACAAGATAGAGGAAGAGCAAAACAA
AAGTAAGACCACCGCACAGCAAGCGGCCGGCCGCTGATCTTCAGACCTGGAGGAGGAGATATGAGGGACA
ATTGGAGAAGTGAATTATATAAATATAAAGTAGTAAAAATTGAACCATTAGGAGTAGCACCCACCAAGGC
AAAGAGAAGAGTGGTGCAGAGAGAAAAAAGAGCAGTGGGAATAGGAGCTTTGTTCCTTGGGTTCTTGGGA
GCAGCAGGAAGCACTATGGGCGCAGCGTCAATGACGCTGACGGTACAGGCCAGACAATTATTGTCTGGTA
TAGTGCAGCAGCAGAACAATTTGCTGAGGGCTATTGAGGCGCAACAGCATCTGTTGCAACTCACAGTCTG
GGGCATCAAGCAGCTCCAGGCAAGAATCCTGGCTGTGAAAGATACCTAAAGGATCAACAGCTCCTGGGGA
TTTGGGGTTGCTCTGGAAAACTCATTTGCACCACTGCTGTGCCTTGGAATGCTAGTTGGAGTAATAAATC
TCTGGAACAGATTTGGAATCACACGACCTGGATGGAGTGGGACAGAGAAATTAACAATTACACAAGCTTA
ATACACTCCTTAATTGAAGAATCGCAAAACCAGCAAGAAAAGAATGAACAAGAATTATTGGAATTAGATA
AATGGGCAAGTTTGTGGAATTGGTTTAACATAACAAATTGGCTGTGGTATATAAAATTATTCATAATGAT
AGTAGGAGGCTTGGTAGGTTTAAGAATAGTTTTTGCTGTACTTTCTATAGTGAATAGAGTTAGGCAGGGA
TATTCACCATTATCGTTTCAGACCCACCTCCCAACCCCGAGGGGACCCGACAGGCCCGAAGGAATAGAAG
AAGAAGGTGGAGAGAGAGACAGAGACAGATCCATTCGATTAGTGAACGGATCTCGACGGTATCGCCAAAT
GGCAGTATTCATCCACAATTTTAAAAGAAAAGGGGGGATTGGGGGGTACAGTGCAGGGGAAAGAATAGTA
GACATAATAGCAACAGACATACAAACTAAAGAATTACAAAAACAAATTACAAAAATTCAAAATTTTCGGG
TTTATTACAGGGACAGCAGAGATCCAGTTTGGATCGATAAGCTTGATATCGAATTCCTGCAGCCCCGATA
AAATAAAAGATTTTATTTAGTCTCCAGAAAAAGGGGGGAATGAAAGACCCCACCTGTAGGTTTGGCAAGC
TAGCTGCAGTAACGCCATTTTGCAAGGCATGGAAAAATACCAAACCAAGAATAGAGAAGTTCAGATCAAG
GGCGGGTACATGAAAATAGCTAACGTTGGGCCAAACAGGATATCTGCGGTGAGCAGTTTCGGCCCCGGCC
CGGGGCCAAGAACAGATGGTCACCGCAGTTTCGGCCCCGGCCCGAGGCCAAGAACAGATGGTCCCCAGAT
ATGGCCCAACCCTCAGCAGTTTCTTAAGACCCATCAGATGTTTCCAGGCTCCCCCAAGGACCTGAAATGA
CCCTGCGCCTTATTTGAATTAACCAATCAGCCTGCTTCTCGCTTCTGTTCGCGCGCTTCTGCTTCCCGAG
CTCTATAAAAGAGCTCACAACCCCTCACTCGGCGCGCCAGTCCTCCGACAGACTGAGTCGCCCGGGGGGG
ATCTGGAGCTCTCGAGAATTCTCACGCGTCTGCAGGATATCAAGCTTGCGGTACCGCGGGCCCGGCCACC
ATGGACAAGAAGTACAGCATCGGCCTGGCCATCGGCACCAACTCTGTGGGCTGGGCCGTGATCACCGACG
AGTACAAGGTGCCCAGCAAGAAATTCAAGGTGCTGGGCAACACCGACCGGCACAGCATCAAGAAGAACCT
GATCGGCGCCCTGCTGTTCGACAGCGGAGAAACAGCCGAGGCCACCCGGCTGAAGAGAACCGCCAGAAGA
AGATACACCAGACGGAAGAACCGGATCTGCTATCTGCAAGAGATCTTCAGCAACGAGATGGCCAAGGTGG
ACGACAGCTTCTTCCACAGACTGGAAGAGTCCTTCCTGGTGGAAGAGGATAAGAAGCACGAGCGGCACCC
CATCTTCGGCAACATCGTGGACGAGGTGGCCTACCACGAGAAGTACCCCACCATCTACCACCTGAGAAAG
AAACTGGTGGACAGCACCGACAAGGCCGACCTGCGGCTGATCTATCTGGCCCTGGCCCACATGATCAAGT
TCCGGGGCCACTTCCTGATCGAGGGCGACCTGAACCCCGACAACAGCGACGTGGACAAGCTGTTCATCCA
GCTGGTGCAGACCTACAACCAGCTGTTCGAGGAAAACCCCATCAACGCCAGCGGCGTGGACGCCAAGGCC
ATCCTGTCTGCCAGACTGAGCAAGAGCAGACGGCTGGAAAATCTGATCGCCCAGCTGCCCGGCGAGAAGA
AGAATGGCCTGTTCGGCAACCTGATTGCCCTGAGCCTGGGCCTGACCCCCAACTTCAAGAGCAACTTCGA
CCTGGCCGAGGATGCCAAACTGCAGCTGAGCAAGGACACCTACGACGACGACCTGGACAACCTGCTGGCC
CAGATCGGCGACCAGTACGCCGACCTGTTTCTGGCCGCCAAGAACCTGTCCGACGCCATCCTGCTGAGCG
ACATCCTGAGAGTGAACACCGAGATCACCAAGGCCCCCCTGAGCGCCTCTATGATCAAGAGATACGACGA
GCACCACCAGGACCTGACCCTGCTGAAAGCTCTCGTGCGGCAGCAGCTGCCTGAGAAGTACAAAGAGATT
TTCTTCGACCAGAGCAAGAACGGCTACGCCGGCTACATCGATGGCGGAGCCAGCCAGGAAGAGTTCTACA
AGTTCATCAAGCCCATCCTGGAAAAGATGGACGGCACCGAGGAACTGCTCGTGAAGCTGAACAGAGAGGA
CCTGCTGCGGAAGCAGCGGACCTTCGACAACGGCAGCATCCCCCACCAGATCCACCTGGGAGAGCTGCAC
GCCATTCTGCGGCGGCAGGAAGATTTTTACCCATTCCTGAAGGACAACCGGGAAAAGATCGAGAAGATCC
TGACCTTCCGCATCCCCTACTACGTGGGCCCTCTGGCCAGGGGAAACAGCAGATTCGCCTGGATGACCAG
AAAGAGCGAGGAAACCATCACCCCCTGGAACTTCGAGGAAGTGGTGGACAAGGGCGCCAGCGCCCAGAGC
TTCATCGAGCGGATGACCAACTTCGATAAGAACCTGCCCAACGAGAAGGTGCTGCCCAAGCACAGCCTGC
TGTACGAGTACTTCACCGTGTACAACGAGCTGACCAAAGTGAAATACGTGACCGAGGGAATGAGAAAGCC
CGCCTTCCTGAGCGGCGAGCAGAAAAAAGCCATCGTGGACCTGCTGTTCAAGACCAACCGGAAAGTGACC
GTGAAGCAGCTGAAAGAGGACTACTTCAAGAAAATCGAGTGCTTCGACTCCGTGGAAATCTCCGGCGTGG
AAGATCGGTTCAACGCCTCCCTGGGCACATACCACGATCTGCTGAAAATTATCAAGGACAAGGACTTCCT
GGACAATGAGGAAAACGAGGACATTCTGGAAGATATCGTGCTGACCCTGACACTGTTTGAGGACAGAGAG
ATGATCGAGGAACGGCTGAAAACCTATGCCCACCTGTTCGACGACAAAGTGATGAAGCAGCTGAAGCGGC
GGAGATACACCGGCTGGGGCAGGCTGAGCCGGAAGCTGATCAACGGCATCCGGGACAAGCAGTCCGGCAA
GACAATCCTGGATTTCCTGAAGTCCGACGGCTTCGCCAACAGAAACTTCATGCAGCTGATCCACGACGAC
AGCCTGACCTTTAAAGAGGACATCCAGAAAGCCCAGGTGTCCGGCCAGGGCGATAGCCTGCACGAGCACA
TTGCCAATCTGGCCGGCAGCCCCGCCATTAAGAAGGGCATCCTGCAGACAGTGAAGGTGGTGGACGAGCT
CGTGAAAGTGATGGGCCGGCACAAGCCCGAGAACATCGTGATCGAAATGGCCAGAGAGAACCAGACCACC
CAGAAGGGACAGAAGAACAGCCGCGAGAGAATGAAGCGGATCGAAGAGGGCATCAAAGAGCTGGGCAGCC
AGATCCTGAAAGAACACCCCGTGGAAAACACCCAGCTGCAGAACGAGAAGCTGTACCTGTACTACCTGCA
GAATGGGCGGGATATGTACGTGGACCAGGAACTGGACATCAACCGGCTGTCCGACTACGATGTGGACGCT
ATCGTGCCTCAGAGCTTTCTGAAGGACGACTCCATCGATAACAAAGTGCTGACTCGGAGCGACAAGAACC
GGGGCAAGAGCGACAACGTGCCCTCCGAAGAGGTCGTGAAGAAGATGAAGAACTACTGGCGCCAGCTGCT
GAATGCCAAGCTGATTACCCAGAGGAAGTTCGACAATCTGACCAAGGCCGAGAGAGGCGGCCTGAGCGAA
CTGGATAAGGCCGGCTTCATCAAGAGACAGCTGGTGGAAACCCGGCAGATCACAAAGCACGTGGCACAGA
TCCTGGACTCCCGGATGAACACTAAGTACGACGAGAACGACAAACTGATCCGGGAAGTGAAAGTGATCAC
CCTGAAGTCCAAGCTGGTGTCCGATTTCCGGAAGGATTTCCAGTTTTACAAAGTGCGCGAGATCAACAAC
TACCACCACGCCCACGACGCCTACCTGAACGCCGTCGTGGGAACCGCCCTGATCAAAAAGTACCCTAAGC
TGGAAAGCGAGTTCGTGTACGGCGACTACAAGGTGTACGACGTGCGGAAGATGATCGCCAAGAGCGAGCA
GGAAATCGGCAAGGCTACCGCCAAGTACTTCTTCTACAGCAACATCATGAACTTTTTCAAGACCGAGATT
ACCCTGGCCAACGGCGAGATCCGGAAGCGGCCTCTGATCGAGACAAACGGCGAAACAGGCGAGATCGTGT
GGGATAAGGGCCGGGACTTTGCCACCGTGCGGAAAGTGCTGTCTATGCCCCAAGTGAATATCGTGAAAAA
GACCGAGGTGCAGACAGGCGGCTTCAGCAAAGAGTCTATCCTGCCCAAGAGGAACAGCGACAAGCTGATC
GCCAGAAAGAAGGACTGGGACCCTAAGAAGTACGGCGGCTTCGACAGCCCCACCGTGGCCTATTCTGTGC
TGGTGGTGGCCAAAGTGGAAAAGGGCAAGTCCAAGAAACTGAAGAGTGTGAAAGAGCTGCTGGGGATCAC
CATCATGGAAAGAAGCAGCTTCGAGAAGAATCCCATCGACTTTCTGGAAGCCAAGGGCTACAAAGAAGTG
AAAAAGGACCTGATCATCAAGCTGCCTAAGTACTCCCTGTTCGAGCTGGAAAACGGCCGGAAGAGAATGC
TGGCCTCTGCCGGCGAACTGCAGAAGGGAAACGAACTGGCCCTGCCCTCCAAATATGTGAACTTCCTGTA
CCTGGCCAGCCACTATGAGAAGCTGAAGGGCTCCCCCGAGGATAATGAGCAGAAACAGCTGTTTGTGGAA
CAGCACAAACACTACCTGGACGAGATCATCGAGCAGATCAGCGAGTTCTCCAAGAGAGTGATCCTGGCCG
ACGCTAATCTGGACAAGGTGCTGAGCGCCTACAACAAGCACAGAGACAAGCCTATCAGAGAGCAGGCCGA
GAATATCATCCACCTGTTTACCCTGACCAATCTGGGAGCCCCTGCCGCCTTCAAGTACTTTGACACCACC
ATCGACCGGAAGAGGTACACCAGCACCAAAGAGGTGCTGGACGCCACCCTGATCCACCAGAGCATCACCG
GCCTGTACGAGACACGGATCGACCTGTCTCAGCTGGGAGGCGACGCCTATCCCTATGACGTGCCCGATTA
TGCCAGCCTGGGCAGCGGCTCCCCCAAGAAAAAACGCAAGGTGGAAGATCCTAAGAAAAAGCGGAAAGTG
GACGGCATTGGTAGTGGGAGCAACGGCAGCAGCGGATCCAGCGAGCTGATTAAGGAGAACATGCACATGA
AGCTGTACATGGAGGGCACCGTGGACAACCATCACTTCAAGTGCACATCCGAGGGCGAAGGCAAGCCCTA
CGAGGGCACCCAGACCATGAGAATCAAGGTGGTCGAGGGCGGCCCTCTCCCCTTCGCCTTCGACATCCTG
GCTACTAGCTTCCTCTACGGCAGCAAGACCTTCATCAACCACACCCAGGGCATCCCCGACTTCTTCAAGC
AGTCCTTCCCTGAGGGCTTCACATGGGAGAGAGTCACCACATACGAAGACGGGGGCGTGCTGACCGCTAC
CCAGGACACCAGCCTCCAGGACGGCTGCCTCATCTACAACGTCAAGATCAGAGGGGTGAACTTCACATCC
AACGGCCCTGTGATGCAGAAGAAAACACTCGGCTGGGAGGCCTTCACCGAGACGCTGTACCCCGCTGACG
GCGGCCTGGAAGGCAGAAACGACATGGCCCTGAAGCTCGTGGGCGGGAGCCATCTGATCGCAAACATCAA
GACCACATATAGATCCAAGAAACCCGCTAAGAACCTCAAGATGCCTGGCGTCTACTATGTGGACTACAGA
CTGGAAAGAATCAAGGAGGCCAACAACGAGACCTACGTCGAGCAGCACGAGGTGGCAGTGGCCAGATACT
GCGACCTCCCTAGCAAACTGGGGCACAAGCTTAATGGCGGTGGCGGAGGGATGGATGCTAAGTCACTAAC
TGCCTGGTCCCGGACACTGGTGACCTTCAAGGATGTATTTGTGGACTTCACCAGGGAGGAGTGGAAGCTG
CTGGACACTGCTCAGCAGATCGTGTACAGAAATGTGATGCTGGAGAACTATAAGAACCTGGTTTCCTTGG
GTTATCAGCTTACTAAGCCAGATGTGATCCTCCGGTTGGAGAAGGGAGAAGAGCCCTAGTAAGGCCGCGA
CTCTAGAGTCGACCTGCAGGCATGCAAGCTTGATATCAAGCTTATCGATAATCAACCTCTGGATTACAAA
ATTTGTGAAAGATTGACTGGTATTCTTAACTATGTTGCTCCTTTTACGCTATGTGGATACGCTGCTTTAA
TGCCTTTGTATCATGCTATTGCTTCCCGTATGGCTTTCATTTTCTCCTCCTTGTATAAATCCTGGTTGCT
GTCTCTTTATGAGGAGTTGTGGCCCGTTGTCAGGCAACGTGGCGTGGTGTGCACTGTGTTTGCTGACGCA
ACCCCCACTGGTTGGGGCATTGCCACCACCTGTCAGCTCCTTTCCGGGACTTTCGCTTTCCCCCTCCCTA
TTGCCACGGCGGAACTCATCGCCGCCTGCCTTGCCCGCTGCTGGACAGGGGCTCGGCTGTTGGGCACTGA
CAATTCCGTGGTGTTGTCGGGGAAATCATCGTCCTTTCCTTGGCTGCTCGCCTGTGTTGCCACCTGGATT
CTGCGCGGGACGTCCTTCTGCTACGTCCCTTCGGCCCTCAATCCAGCGGACCTTCCTTCCCGCGGCCTGC
TGCCGGCTCTGCGGCCTCTTCCGCGTCTTCGCCTTCGCCCTCAGACGAGTCGGATCTCCCTTTGGGCCGC
CTCCCCGCATCGATACCGTCGACCTCGAGGGAATTAATTCGAGCTCGGTACCTTTAAGACCAATGACTTA
CAAGGCAGCTGTAGATCTTAGCCACTTTTTAAAAGAAAAGGGGGGACTGGAAGGGCTAATTCACTCCCAA
CGAAGACAAGATCTGCTTTTTGCTTGTACTGGGTCTCTCTGGTTAGACCAGATCTGAGCCTGGGAGCTCT
CTGGCTAACTAGGGAACCCACTGCTTAAGCCTCAATAAAGCTTGCCTTGAGTGCTTCAAGTAGTGTGTGC
CCGTCTGTTGTGTGACTCTGGTAACTAGAGATCCCTCAGACCCTTTTAGTCAGTGTGGAAAATCTCTAGC
AGCATCTAGAATTAATTCCGTGTATTCTATAGTGTCACCTAAATCGTATGTGTATGATACATAAGGTTAT
GTATTAATTGTAGCCGCGTTCTAACGACAATATGTACAAGCCTAATTGTGTAGCATCTGGCTTACTGAAG
CAGACCCTATCATCTCTCTCGTAAACTGCCGTCAGAGTCGGTTTGGTTGGACGAACCTTCTGAGTTTCTG
GTAACGCCGTCCCGCACCCGGAAATGGTCAGCGAACCAATCAGCAGGGTCATCGCTAGCCAGATCCTCTA
CGCCGGACGCATCGTGGCCGGCATCACCGGCGCCACAGGTGCGGTTGCTGGCGCCTATATCGCCGACATC
ACCGATGGGGAAGATCGGGCTCGCCACTTCGGGCTCATGAGCGCTTGTTTCGGCGTGGGTATGGTGGCAG
GCCCCGTGGCCGGGGGACTGTTGGGCGCCATCTCCTTGCATGCACCATTCCTTGCGGCGGCGGTGCTCAA
CGGCCTCAACCTACTACTGGGCTGCTTCCTAATGCAGGAGTCGCATAAGGGAGAGCGTCGAATGGTGCAC
TCTCAGTACAATCTGCTCTGATGCCGCATAGTTAAGCCAGCCCCGACACCCGCCAACACCCGCTGACGCG
CCCTGACGGGCTTGTCTGCTCCCGGCATCCGCTTACAGACAAGCTGTGACCGTCTCCGGGAGCTGCATGT
GTCAGAGGTTTTCACCGTCATCACCGAAACGCGCGAGACGAAAGGGCCTCGTGATACGCCTATTTTTATA
GGTTAATGTCATGATAATAATGGTTTCTTAGACGTCAGGTGGCACTTTTCGGGGAAATGTGCGCGGAACC
CCTATTTGTTTATTTTTCTAAATACATTCAAATATGTATCCGCTCATGAGACAATAACCCTGATAAATGC
TTCAATAATATTGAAAAAGGAAGAGTATGAGTATTCAACATTTCCGTGTCGCCCTTATTCCCTTTTTTGC
GGCATTTTGCCTTCCTGTTTTTGCTCACCCAGAAACGCTGGTGAAAGTAAAAGATGCTGAAGATCAGTTG
GGTGCACGAGTGGGTTACATCGAACTGGATCTCAACAGCGGTAAGATCCTTGAGAGTTTTCGCCCCGAAG
AACGTTTTCCAATGATGAGCACTTTTAAAGTTCTGCTATGTGGCGCGGTATTATCCCGTATTGACGCCGG
GCAAGAGCAACTCGGTCGCCGCATACACTATTCTCAGAATGACTTGGTTGAGTACTCACCAGTCACAGAA
AAGCATCTTACGGATGGCATGACAGTAAGAGAATTATGCAGTGCTGCCATAACCATGAGTGATAACACTG
CGGCCAACTTACTTCTGACAACGATCGGAGGACCGAAGGAGCTAACCGCTTTTTTGCACAACATGGGGGA
TCATGTAACTCGCCTTGATCGTTGGGAACCGGAGCTGAATGAAGCCATACCAAACGACGAGCGTGACACC
ACGATGCCTGTAGCAATGGCAACAACGTTGCGCAAACTATTAACTGGCGAACTACTTACTCTAGCTTCCC
GGCAACAATTAATAGACTGGATGGAGGCGGATAAAGTTGCAGGACCACTTCTGCGCTCGGCCCTTCCGGC
TGGCTGGTTTATTGCTGATAAATCTGGAGCCGGTGAGCGTGGGTCTCGCGGTATCATTGCAGCACTGGGG
CCAGATGGTAAGCCCTCCCGTATCGTAGTTATCTACACGACGGGGAGTCAGGCAACTATGGATGAACGAA
ATAGACAGATCGCTGAGATAGGTGCCTCACTGATTAAGCATTGGTAACTGTCAGACCAAGTTTACTCATA
TATACTTTAGATTGATTTAAAACTTCATTTTTAATTTAAAAGGATCTAGGTGAAGATCCTTTTTGATAAT
CTCATGACCAAAATCCCTTAACGTGAGTTTTCGTTCCACTGAGCGTCAGACCCCGTAGAAAAGATCAAAG
GATCTTCTTGAGATCCTTTTTTTCTGCGCGTAATCTGCTGCTTGCAAACAAAAAAACCACCGCTACCAGC
GGTGGTTTGTTTGCCGGATCAAGAGCTACCAACTCTTTTTCCGAAGGTAACTGGCTTCAGCAGAGCGCAG
ATACCAAATACTGTCTTTCTAGTGTAGCCGTAGTTAGGCCACCACTTCAAGAACTCTGTAGCACCGCCTA
CATACCTCGCTCTGCTAATCCTGTTACCAGTGGCTGCTGCCAGTGGCGATAAGTCGTGTCTTACCGGGTT
GGACTCAAGACGATAGTTACCGGATAAGGCGCAGCGGTCGGGCTGAACGGGGGGTTCGTGCACACAGCCC
AGCTTGGAGCGAACGACCTACACCGAACTGAGATACCTACAGCGTGAGCTATGAGAAAGCGCCACGCTTC
CCGAAGGGAGAAAGGCGGACAGGTATCCGGTAAGCGGCAGGGTCGGAACAGGAGAGCGCACGAGGGAGCT
TCCAGGGGGAAACGCCTGGTATCTTTATAGTCCTGTCGGGTTTCGCCACCTCTGACTTGAGCGTCGATTT
TTGTGATGCTCGTCAGGGGGGCGGAGCCTATGGAAAAACGCCAGCAACGCGGCCTTTTTACGGTTCCTGG
CCTTTTGCTGGCCTTTTGCTCACATGTTCTTTCCTGCGTTATCCCCTGATTCTGTGGATAACCGTATTAC
CGCCTTTGAGTGAGCTGATACCGCTCGCCGCAGCCGAACGACCGAGCGCAGCGAGTCAGTGAGCGAGGAA
GCGGAAGAGCGCCCAATACGCAAACCGCCTCTCCCCGCGCGTTGGCCGATTCATTAATGCAGCTGTGGAA
TGTGTGTCAGTTAGGGTGTGGAAAGTCCCCAGGCTCCCCAGCAGGCAGAAGTATGCAAAGCATGCATCTC
AATTAGTCAGCAACCAGGTGTGGAAAGTCCCCAGGCTCCCCAGCAGGCAGAAGTATGCAAAGCATGCATC
TCAATTAGTCAGCAACCATAGTCCCGCCCCTAACTCCGCCCATCCCGCCCCTAACTCCGCCCAGTTCCGC
CCATTCTCCGCCCCATGGCTGACTAATTTTTTTTATTTATGCAGAGGCCGAGGCCGCCTCGGCCTCTGAG
CTATTCCAGAAGTAGTGAGGAGGCTTTTTTGGAGGCCTAGGCTTTTGCAAAAAGCTTGGACACAAGACAG
GCTTGCGAGATATGTTTGAGAATACCACTTTATCCCGCGTCAGGGAGAGGCAGTGCGTAAAAAGACGCGG
ACTCATGTGAAATACTGGTTTTTAGTGCGCCAGATCTCTATAATCTCGCGCAACCTATTTTCCCCTCGAA
CACTTTTTAAGCCGTAGATAAACAGGCTGGGACACTTCACATGAGCGAAAAATACATCGTCACCTGGGAC
ATGTTGCAGATCCATGCACGTAAACTCGCAAGCCGACTGATGCCTTCTGAACAATGGAAAGGCATTATTG
CCGTAAGCCGTGGCGGTCTGTACCGGGTGCGTTACTGGCGCGTGAACTGGGTATTCGTCATGTCGATACC
GTTTGTATTTCCAGCTACGATCACGACAACCAGCGCGAGCTTAAAGTGCTGAAACGCGCAGAAGGCGATG
GCGAAGGCTTCATCGTTATTGATGACCTGGTGGATACCGGTGGTACTGCGGTTGCGATTCGTGAAATGTA
TCCAAAAGCGCACTTTGTCACCATCTTCGCAAAACCGGCTGGTCGTCCGCTGGTTGATGACTATGTTGTT
GATATCCCGCAAGATACCTGGATTGAACAGCCGTGGGATATGGGCGTCGTATTCGTCCCGCCAATCTCCG
GTCGCTAATCTTTTCAACGCCTGGCACTGCCGGGCGTTGTTCTTTTTAACTTCAGGCGGGTTACAATAGT
TTCCAGTAAGTATTCTGGAGGCTGCATCCATGACACAGGCAAACCTGAGCGAAACCCTGTTCAAACCCCG
CTTTAAACATCCTGAAACCTCGACGCTAGTCCGCCGCTTTAATCACGGCGCACAACCGCCTGTGCAGTCG
GCCCTTGATGGTAAAACCATCCCTCACTGGTATCGCATGATTAACCGTCTGATGTGGATCTGGCGCGGCA
TTGACCCACGCGAAATCCTCGACGTCCAGGCACGTATTGTGATGAGCGATGCCGAACGTACCGACGATGA
TTTATACGATACGGTGATTGGCTACCGTGGCGGCAACTGGATTTATGAGTGGGCCCCGGATCTTTGTGAA
GGAACCTTACTTCTGTGGTGTGACATAATTGGACAAACTACCTACAGAGATTTAAAGCTCTAAGGTAAAT
ATAAAATTTTTAAGTGTATAATGTGTTAAACTACTGATTCTAATTGTTTGTGTATTTTAGATTCCAACCT
ATGGAACTGATGAATGGGAGCAGTGGTGGAATGCCTTTAATGAGGAAAACCTGTTTTGCTCAGAAGAAAT
GCCATCTAGTGATGATGAGGCTACTGCTGACTCTCAACATTCTACTCCTCCAAAAAAGAAGAGAAAGGTA
GAAGACCCCAAGGACTTTCCTTCAGAATTGCTAAGTTTTTTGAGTCATGCTGTGTTTAGTAATAGAACTC
TTGCTTGCTTTGCTATTTACACCACAAAGGAAAAAGCTGCACTGCTATACAAGAAAATTATGGAAAAATA
TTCTGTAACCTTTATAAGTAGGCATAACAGTTATAATCATAACATACTGTTTTTTCTTACTCCACACAGG
CATAGAGTGTCTGCTATTAATAACTATGCTCAAAAATTGTGTACCTTTAGCTTTTTAATTTGTAAAGGGG
TTAATAAGGAATATTTGATGTATAGTGCCTTGACTAGAGATCATAATCAGCCATACCACATTTGTAGAGG
TTTTACTTGCTTTAAAAAACCTCCCACACCTCCCCCTGAACCTGAAACATAAAATGAATGCAATTGTTGT
TGTTAACTTGTTTATTGCAGCTTATAATGGTTACAAATAAAGCAATAGCATCACAAATTTCACAAATAAA
GCATTTTTTTCACTGCATTCTAGTTGTGGTTTGTCCAAACTCATCAATGTATCTTATCATGTCTGGATCA
ACTGGATAACTCAAGCTAACCAAAATCATCCCAAACTTCCCACCCCATACCCTATTACCACTGCCAATTA
CCTAGTGGTTTCATTTACTCTAAACCTGTGATTCCTCTGAATTATTTTCATTTTAAAGAAATTGTATTTG
TTAAATATGTACTACAAACTTAGTAGT
