LOCUS       Exported 715 bp ds-DNA linear SYN 17-MAY-2021
DEFINITION  Human expression vector containing SFFV promoter, dCas9 that is
            fused to 2x NLS, tagBFP and a KRAB domain.
ACCESSION   .
VERSION     .
KEYWORDS    pHR-SFFV-dCas9-BFP-KRAB
SOURCE      synthetic DNA construct
  ORGANISM  synthetic DNA construct
REFERENCE   1 (bases 1 to 715)
  AUTHORS   Gilbert LA, Larson MH, Morsut L, Liu Z, Brar GA, Torres SE,
            Stern-Ginossar N, Brandman O, Whitehead EH, Doudna JA, Lim WA,
            Weissman JS, Qi LS
  TITLE     CRISPR-Mediated Modular RNA-Guided Regulation of Transcription in
            Eukaryotes.
  JOURNAL   Cell. 2013 Jul 9. pii: S0092-8674(13)00826-X. doi:
            10.1016/j.cell.2013.06.044.
  PUBMED    23849981
REFERENCE   2 (bases 1 to 715)
  AUTHORS   .
  TITLE     Direct Submission
  JOURNAL   Exported May 17, 2021 from SnapGene Server 1.1.58
            http://www.snapgene.com
FEATURES             Location/Qualifiers
     source          1..715
                     /organism="synthetic DNA construct"
                     /mol_type="other DNA"
     CDS             complement(35..55)
                     /codon_start=1
                     /product="nuclear localization signal of SV40 (simian virus
                     40) large T antigen"
                     /label=SV40 NLS
                     /translation="PKKKRKV"
     CDS             complement(62..82)
                     /codon_start=1
                     /product="nuclear localization signal of SV40 (simian virus
                     40) large T antigen"
                     /label=SV40 NLS
                     /translation="PKKKRKV"
     CDS             complement(101..127)
                     /codon_start=1
                     /product="HA (human influenza hemagglutinin) epitope tag"
                     /label=HA
                     /translation="YPYDVPDYA"
ORIGIN
        1 cgctgctgcc gttgctccca ctaccaatgc cgtccacttt ccgctttttc ttaggatctt
       61 ccaccttgcg ttttttcttg ggggagccgc tgcccaggct ggcataatcg ggcacgtcat
      121 agggataggc gtcgcctccc agctgagaca ggtcgatccg tgtctcgtac aggccggtga
      181 tgctctggtg gatcagggtg gcgtccagca cctctttggt gctggtgtac ctcttccggt
      241 cgatggtggt gtcaaagtac ttgaaggcgg caggggctcc cagattggtc agggtaaaca
      301 ggtggatgat attctcggcc tgctctctga taggcttgtc tctgtgcttg ttgtaggcgc
      361 tcagcacctt gtccagatta gcgtcggcca ggatcactct cttggagaac tcgctgatct
      421 gctcgatgat ctcgtccagg tagtgtttgt gctgttccac aaacagctgt ttctgctcat
      481 tatcctcggg ggagcccttc agcttctcat agtggctggc caggtacagg aagttcacat
      541 atttggaggg cagggccagt tcgtttccct tctgcagttc gccggcagag gccagcattc
      601 tcttccggcc gttttccagc tcgaacaggg agtacttagg cagcttgatg atcaggtcct
      661 ttttcacttc tttgtagccc ttggcttcca gaaagtcgat gggattcttc tcgaa
//
