>Addgene plasmid #46911 | pHR-SFFV-dCas9-BFP-KRAB | addgene partial sequence | sequence record 69352 | dCas9-R2 5'-GGGTTTCCACCAGCTGTCTC-3'
AGGCCGCCTCTCTCGGCCTTGGTCAGATTGTCGAACTTCCTCTGGGTAATCAGCTTGGCATTCAGCAGCT
GGCGCCAGTAGTTCTTCATCTTCTTCACGACCTCTTCGGAGGGCACGTTGTCGCTCTTGCCCCGGTTCTT
GTCGCTCCGAGTCAGCACTTTGTTATCGATGGAGTCGTCCTTCAGAAAGCTCTGAGGCACGATAGCGTCC
ACATCGTAGTCGGACAGCCGGTTGATGTCCAGTTCCTGGTCCACGTACATATCCCGCCCATTCTGCAGGT
AGTACAGGTACAGCTTCTCGTTCTGCAGCTGGGTGTTTTCCACGGGGTGTTCTTTCAGGATCTGGCTGCC
CAGCTCTTTGATGCCCTCTTCGATCCGCTTCATTCTCTCGCGGCTGTTCTTCTGTCCCTTCTGGGTGGTC
TGGTTCTCTCTGGCCATTTCGATCACGATGTTCTCGGGCTTGTGCCGGCCCATCACTTTCACGAGCTCGT
CCACCACCTTCACTGTCTGCAGGATGCCCTTCTTAATGGCGGGGCTGCCGGCCAGATTGGCAATGTGCTC
GTGCAGGCTATCGCCCTGGCCGGACACCTGGGCTTTCTGGATGTCCTCTTTAAAGGTCAGGCTGTCGTCG
TGGATCAGCTGCATGAAGTTTCTGTTGGCGAAGCCGTCGGACTTCAGGAAATCCAGGATTGTCTTGCCGG
ACTGCTTGTCCCGGATGCCGTTGATCAGCTTCCGGCTCAGCCTGCCCCAGCCGGTGTATCTCCGCCGCTT
CAGCTGCTTCATCACTTTGTCGTCGAACAGGTGGGCATAGGTTTTCAGCCGTTCCTCGATCATCTCTCTG
TCCTCAAACAGTGTCAGGGTCAGCACGATATCTTCCA
