>Addgene plasmid #46911 | pHR-SFFV-dCas9-BFP-KRAB | addgene partial sequence | sequence record 154037 | WPRE-R 5'-CATAGCGTAAAAGGAGCAACA-3'
AATTTTGTAATCCAGAGGTTGATTATCGATAAGCTTGATATCAAGCTTGCATGCCTGCAGGTCGACTCTA
GAGTCGCGGCCTTACTAGGGCTCTTCTCCCTTCTCCAACCGGAGGATCACATCTGGCTTAGTAAGCTGAT
AACCCAAGGAAACCAGGTTCTTATAGTTCTCCAGCATCACATTTCTGTACACGATCTGCTGAGCAGTGTC
CAGCAGCTTCCACTCCTCCCTGGTGAAGTCCACAAATACATCCTTGAAGGTCACCAGTGTCCGGGACCAG
GCAGTTAGTGACTTAGCATCCATCCCTCCGCCACCGCCATTAAGCTTGTGCCCCAGTTTGCTAGGGAGGT
CGCAGTATCTGGCCACTGCCACCTCGTGCTGCTCGACGTAGGTCTCGTTGTTGGCCTCCTTGATTCTTTC
CAGTCTGTAGTCCACATAGTAGACGCCAGGCATCTTGAGGTTCTTAGCGGGTTTCTTGGATCTATATGTG
GTCTTGATGTTTGCGATCAGATGGCTCCCGCCCACGAGCTTCAGGGCCATGTCGTTTCTGCCTTCCAGGC
CGCCGTCAG
