>Addgene plasmid #46911 | pHR-SFFV-dCas9-BFP-KRAB | addgene partial sequence | sequence record 154038 | SFFVpro-F 5'-CTTCTGCTTCCCGAGCTCTA-3'
TCCTCCGACAGACTGAGTCGCCCGGGGGGGATCTGGAGCTCTCGAGAATTCTCACGCGTCTGCAGGATAT
CAAGCTTGCGGTACCGCGGGCCCGGCCACCATGGACAAGAAGTACAGCATCGGCCTGGCCATCGGCACCA
ACTCTGTGGGCTGGGCCGTGATCACCGACGAGTACAAGGTGCCCAGCAAGAAATTCAAGGTGCTGGGCAA
CACCGACCGGCACAGCATCAAGAAGAACCTGATCGGCGCCCTGCTGTTCGACAGCGGAGAAACAGCCGAG
GCCACCCGGCTGAAGAGAACCGCCAGAAGAAGATACACCAGACGGAAGAACCGGATCTGCTATCTGCAAG
AGATCTTCAGCAACGAGATGGCCAAGGTGGACGACAGCTTCTTCCACAGACTGGAAGAGTCCTTCCTGGT
GGAAGAGGATAAGAAGCACGAGCGGCACCCCATCTTCGGCAACATCGTGGACGAGGTGGCCTACCACGAG
AAGTACCCCACCATCTACCACCTGAGAAAGAAACTGGTGGACAGCACCGACAAGGCCGACCTGCGGCTGA
TCTATCTGGCCCTGGCCCACATGATCAAGTTCC
